>Addgene plasmid #218115 | pY2 | addgene full sequence | sequence record 431070 | Addgene NGS Result
CACGAGTGGGTTACATCGAACTGGATCTCAACAGCGGTAAGATCCTTGAGAGTTTTCGCCCCGAAGAACG
TTTTCCAATGATGAGCACTTTTAAAGTTCTGCTATGTGGCGCGGTATTATCCCGTATTGACGCCGGGCAA
GAGCAACTCGGTCGCCGCATACACTATTCTCAGAATGACTTGGTTGAGTACTCACCAGTCACAGAAAAGC
ATCTTACGGATGGCATGACAGTAAGAGAATTATGCAGTGCTGCCATAACCATGAGTGATAACACTGCGGC
CAACTTACTTCTGACAACGATCGGAGGACCGAAGGAGCTAACCGCTTTTTTGCACAACATGGGGGATCAT
GTAACTCGCCTTGATCGTTGGGAACCGGAGCTGAATGAAGCCATACCAAACGACGAGCGTGACACCACGA
TGCCTGTAGCAATGGCAACAACGTTGCGCAAACTATTAACTGGCGAACTACTTACTCTAGCTTCCCGGCA
ACAATTAATAGACTGGATGGAGGCGGATAAAGTTGCAGGACCACTTCTGCGCTCGGCCCTTCCGGCTGGC
TGGTTTATTGCTGATAAATCTGGAGCCGGTGAGCGTGGGTCCCGCGGTATCATTGCAGCACTGGGGCCAG
ATGGTAAGCCCTCCCGTATCGTAGTTATCTACACGACGGGGAGTCAGGCAACTATGGATGAACGAAATAG
ACAGATCGCTGAGATAGGTGCCTCACTGATTAAGCATTGGTAACTGTCAGACCAAGTTTACTCATATATA
CTTTAGATTGATTTAAAACTTCATTTTTAATTTAAAAGGATCTAGGTGAAGATCCTTTTTGATAATCGCG
GCCGCTCGGGACGGATCGCTTGCCTGTAACTTACACGCGCCTCGTATCTTTTAATGATGGAATAATTTGG
GAATTTACTCTGTGTTTATTTATTTTTATGTTTTGTATTTGGATTTTAGAAAGTAAATAAAGAAGGTAGA
AGAGTTACGGAATGAAGAAAAAAAAATAAACAAAGGTTTAAAAAATTTCAACAAAAAGCGTACTTTACAT
ATATATTTATTAGACAAGAAAAGCAGATTAAATAGATATACATTCGATTAACGATAAGTAAAATGTAAAA
TCACAGGATTTTCGTGTGTGGTTTTCTACACAGACAAGATGAAACAATTCGGCATTAATACCTGAGAGCA
GGAAGAGCAAGATAAAAGGTAGTATTTGTTGGCGATCCCCCTAGAGTCTTTTACATCTTCGGAAAACAAA
AACTATTTTTTCTTTAATTTCTTTTTTTACTTTCTATTTTTAATTTATATATTTATATTAAAAAATTTAA
ATTATAATTATTTTTATAGCACGTGATACTCTAAGAAACCATTATTATCATGACATTAACCTATAAAAAT
AGGCGTATCACGAGGCCCTTTCGACTCGCGCGTTTCGGTGATGACGGTGAAAACCTCTGACACATGCAGC
TCCCGGACACGGTCACAGCTTGTCTGTAAGCGGATGCCGGGAGCAGACAAGCCCGTCAGGGCGCGTCAGC
GGGTGTTGGCGGGTGTCGGGGCTGGCTTAACTATGCGGCATCAGAGCAGATTGTACTGAGAGTGCACCAT
AAACGACATTACTATATATATAATATAGGAAGCATTTAATAGACAGCATCGTAATATATGTGTACTTTGC
AGTTATGACGCCAGATGGCAGTAGTGGAAGATATTCTTTATTGAAAAATAGCTTGTCACCTTACGTACAA
TCTTGATCCGGAGCTTTTCTTTTTTTGCCGATTAAGAATTAATTCGGTCGAAAAAAGAAAAGGAGAGGGC
CAAGAGGGAGGGCATTGGTGACTATTGAGCACGTGAGTATACGTGATTAAGCACACAAAGGCAGCTTGGA
GTATGTCTGTTATTAATTTCACAGGTAGTTCTGGTCCATTGGTGAAAGTTTGCGGCTTGCAGAGCACAGA
GGCCGCAGAATGTGCTCTAGATTCTGATGCTGACTTGCTGGGTATTATATGTGTGCCCAATAGAAAGAGA
ACAATTGACCCGGTTATTGCAAGGAAAATTTCAAGTCTTGTAAAAGCATATAAAAATAGTTCAGGCACTC
CGAAATACTTGGTTGGCGTGTTTCGTAATCAACCTAAGGAGGATGTTTTGGCTCTGGTCAATGATTACGG
CATTGATATCGTCCAACTGCATGGAGATGAGTCGTGGCAAGAATACCAAGAGTTCCTCGGTTTGCCAGTT
ATTAAAAGACTCGTATTTCCAAAAGACTGCAACATACTACTCAGTGCAGCTTCACAGAAACCTCATTCGT
TTATTCCCTTGTTTGATTCAGAAGCAGGTGGGACAGGTGAACTTTTGGATTGGAACTCGATTTCTGACTG
GGTTGGAAGGCAAGAGAGCCCCGAAAGCTTACATTTTATGTTAGCTGGTGGACTGACGCCAGAAAATGTT
GGTGATGCGCTTAGATTAAATGGCGTTATTGGTGTTGATGTAAGCGGAGGTGTGGAGACAAATGGTGTAA
AAGACTCTAACAAAATAGCAAATTTCGTCAAAAATGCTAAGAAATAGGTTATTACTGAGTAGTATTTATT
TAAGTATTGTTTGTGCACTTGCCTGCGGTGTGAAATACCGCACAGATGCGTAAGGAGAAAATACCGCATC
AGGTGTACTGCAGTGCACTAGTGAATTGGAGCTCAATTCTCTTAGGATTCGATTCACATTCATCTTTTTT
TAGCTACTAATAGGATAAATTATAGGAATTTATAACAAATTGAAATATGGCAGGCAGCAAAATTAAAATT
GTCTTAGTTTTTTAGTGTATAGAAGTGAATAGCTATATAAAGTATGTGTAAAGTTGGTAACGGAACGAAA
AATAGAAAAGGATATTACATGGGAAAACATGTTGTTTACGGAGAAATGAAAAGTATATTGTATTTTGTAC
GAGCTAAAAGTACAGTGGGAACAAAGTCGATTTTGTTACATCTACACTGTTGTTATCAGATCTCGAGCTA
TTACTAGCCGCGGTACCAAGCTTATGAGACCATGCATGCTTAGTCTTAAGCTGCAGGGTCTCTTGCTAAA
ACTGAAGCAATAACAGAAAATATTGAAAAACAGCGAAGTAACTGCATGGATCCACTAGTATAGAAGTATA
GTAATTTATGCTGCAAAGGTCCTAATGTATAAGGAAAGAAGAGAAAAGAAGAAAACAAGAGTTTTATATA
CATACAGAGCACATGCTCTAGACCCTGGGTGTATATACAGTTATGCTGTGAGTATATACAGCACCTAGGG
AGCTCGAAAAGAAATATAGTCTTCAAGGTTATATTATACAGGTTTATATATTATTGCATGTTTAAACGAA
TTCTAGCCCCATTATCTTAGCCTAAAAAAACCTTCTCTTTGGAACTTTCAGTAATACGCTTAACTGCTCA
TTGCTATATTGAAGTACGGATTAGAAGCCGCCGAGCGGGCGACAGCCCTCCGACGGATGACTCTCCTCCG
TGCGTCCTCGTCATCACCGGTCGCGTTCCTGAAACGCAGATGTGCCTCGCGCCGCACTGCTCCGAACAAT
AAAGATTCTACAATACTAGCTTTTATGGTTATGAAGAGGAAAAATTGGCAGTAACCTGGCCCCACAAACC
TTCAAATTAACGAATCAAATTAACAACCATAGGATGATAATGCGATTAGTTTTTTAGCCTTATTTCTGGG
GTAATTAATCAGCGAAGCGATGATTTTTGATCTATTAACAGATATATAAATGGAAAAGCTGCATAACCAC
TTTAACTAATACTTTCAACATTTTCAGTTTGTATTACTTCTTATTCAAATGTCATAAAAGTATCAACAAA
AAATTGTTAATATACCTCTATACTTTAACGTCAAGGAGAAAAAACTATACCCGGATTCTAGAGAGCTCAC
TAGTATCGATGCAGTTACTTCGCTGTTTTTCAATATTTTCTGTTATTGCTTCAGTTTTAGCACAGGAACT
GACAACTATATGCGAGCAAATCCCCTCACCAACTTTAGAATCGACGCCGTACTCTTTGTCAACGACTACT
ATTTTGGCCAACGGGAAGGCAATGCAAGGAGTTTTTGAATATTACAAATCAGTAACGTTTGTCAGTAATT
GCGGTTCTCACCCCTCAACAACTAGCAAAGGCAGCCCCATAAACACACAGTATGTTTTTAAGGACAATAG
CTCGACGATTGAAGGTAGATCGAGACGGGATCCGAAAGTGAAACGTGATTTCATGCGTCATTTTGAACAT
TTTGTAAATCTTATTTAATAATGTGTGCGGCAATTCACATTTAATTTATGAATGTTTTCTTAACATCGCG
GCAACTCAAGAAACGGCAGGTTCGGATCTTAGCTACTAGAGAAAGAGGAGAAATACTAGATGCGTAAAGG
CGAAGAGCTGTTCACTGGTGTCGTCCCTATTCTGGTGGAACTGGATGGTGATGTCAACGGTCATAAGTTT
TCCGTGCGTGGCGAGGGTGAAGGTGACGCAACTAATGGTAAACTGACGCTGAAGTTCATCTGTACTACTG
GTAAACTGCCGGTTCCTTGGCCGACTCTGGTAACGACGCTGACTTATGGTGTTCAGTGCTTTGCTCGTTA
TCCGGACCATATGAAGCAGCATGACTTCTTCAAGTCCGCCATGCCGGAAGGCTATGTGCAGGAACGCACG
ATTTCCTTTAAGGATGACGGCACGTACAAAACGCGTGCGGAAGTGAAATTTGAAGGCGATACCCTGGTAA
ACCGCATTGAGCTGAAAGGCATTGACTTTAAAGAGGACGGCAATATCCTGGGCCATAAGCTGGAATACAA
TTTTAACAGCCACAATGTTTACATCACCGCCGATAAACAAAAAAATGGCATTAAAGCGAATTTTAAAATT
CGCCACAACGTGGAGGATGGCAGCGTGCAGCTGGCTGATCACTACCAGCAAAACACTCCAATCGGTGATG
GTCCTGTTCTGCTGCCAGACAATCACTATCTGAGCACGCAAAGCGTTCTGTCTAAAGATCCGAACGAGAA
ACGCGATCATATGGTTCTGCTGGAGTTCGTAACCGCAGCGGGCATCACGCATGGTATGGATGAACTGTAC
AAATGACCAGGCATCAAATAAAACGAAAGGCTCAGTCGAAAGACTGGGCCTTTCGTTTTATCTGTTGTTT
GTCGGTGAACGCTCTCTACTAGAGTCACACTGGCTCACCTTCGGGTGGGCCTTTCTGCGTTTATATTAAT
TAACGTCTCACAATCCATGGTCTATACATGGGTGACCAAAAGAGCGGGCGGATACACGCGTCACCACAAG
CAGAATAAAAGGTAAACCTGAAATTGTTTTAACATAAAATGAAAAATGCTTGTTTGCAACCCTATATAGA
ATCATAAAACATTCGTGACTATAAAATGAATAAACTAAACTATTCTAAGAAAATGAAATAAATGACAAAA
AAACGTGTTTTTTGGACTAGAAGGCTTAATCAAAAGCTGAATTCAGGGGCGGCCGCACGGTTATCCACAG
AATCAGGGGATAACGCAGGAAAGAACATGTGAGCAAAAGGCCAGCAAAAGGCCAGGAACCGTAAAAAGGC
CGCGTTGCTGGCGTTTTTCCATAGGCTCCGCCCCCCTGACGAGCATCACAAAAATCGACGCTCAAGTCAG
AGGTGGCGAAACCCGACAGGACTATAAAGATACCAGGCGTTTCCCCCTGGAAGCTCCCTCGTGCGCTCTC
CTGTTCCGACCCTGCCGCTTACCGGATACCTGTCCGCCTTTCTCCCTTCGGGAAGCGTGGCGCTTTCTCA
TAGCTCACGCTGTAGGTATCTCAGTTCGGTGTAGGTCGTTCGCTCCAAGCTGGGCTGTGTGCACGAACCC
CCCGTTCAGCCCGACCGCTGCGCCTTATCCGGTAACTATCGTCTTGAGTCCAACCCGGTAAGACACGACT
TATCGCCACTGGCAGCAGCCACTGGTAACAGGATTAGCAGAGCGAGGTATGTAGGCGGTGCTACAGAGTT
CTTGAAGTGGTGGCCTAACTACGGCTACACTAGAAGAACAGTATTTGGTATCTGCGCTCTGCTGAAGCCA
GTTACCTTCGGAAAAAGAGTTGGTAGCTCTTGATCCGGCAAACAAACCACCGCTGGTAGCGGTGGTTTTT
TTGTTTGCAAGCAGCAGATTACGCGCAGAAAAAAAGGATCTCAAGAAGATCCTTTGATCTTTTCTACGGG
GTCTGACGCTCAGTGGAACGAAAACTCACGTTAAGGGATTTTGGTCATGACAGGTGGCACTTTTCGGGGA
AATGTGCGCGGAACCCCTATTTGTTTATTTTTCTAAATACATTCAAATATGTATCCGCTCATGAGACAAT
AACCCTGATAAATGCTTCAATAATATTGAAAAAGGAAGAGTATGAGTATTCAACATTTCCGTGTCGCCCT
TATTCCCTTTTTTGCGGCATTTTGCCTTCCTGTTTTTGCTCACCCAGAAACGCTGGTGAAAGTAAAAGAT
GCTGAAGATCAGTTGGGTG
Features (pLannotate 1.2.2; 15 found; start..end, strand, type, name):
    854..1357    -  misc_feature   CEN/ARS: S. cerevisiae CEN6 centromere fused to an autonomously replicating sequence
   1425..1460    +  CDS            rop (fragment): Rop protein, which maintains plasmids at low copy number; rop
   1562..1611    +  misc_feature   bom (fragment): basis of mobility region from pBR322
   1612..1892    +  promoter       TRP1 promoter: S. cerevisiae TRP1
   1893..2564    +  CDS            TRP1: TRPF_YEAST - Experimental evidence at protein level: Swiss-Prot protein existence level 1. From Saccharomyces cerevisiae (strain ATCC 204508 / S288c) (Baker's yeast).
   2614..2663    +  misc_feature   bom (fragment): basis of mobility region from pBR322
   3068..3127    -  CDS            AGA2 (fragment): AGA2_YEAST - Experimental evidence at protein level: Swiss-Prot protein existence level 1. Receptor binding subunit of the a-agglutinin heterodimer. S.cerevisiae a and alpha cells express the complementary cell surface glycoproteins a-agglutinin and alpha-agglutinin, respectively, which interact with one another to promote cellular aggregation during mating. From Saccharomyces cerevisiae (strain ATCC 204508 / S288c) (Baker's yeast).
   3447..3888    +  promoter       GAL1 promoter: S. cerevisiae GAL1; inducible promoter, regulated by Gal4
   3929..4189    +  CDS            AGA2: AGA2_YEAST - Experimental evidence at protein level: Swiss-Prot protein existence level 1. Receptor binding subunit of the a-agglutinin heterodimer. S.cerevisiae a and alpha cells express the complementary cell surface glycoproteins a-agglutinin and alpha-agglutinin, respectively, which interact with one another to promote cellular aggregation during mating. From Saccharomyces cerevisiae (strain ATCC 204508 / S288c) (Baker's yeast).
   4400..5113    +  CDS            superfolder GFP: GFP variant that folds robustly even when fused to poorly folded proteins (Pédelacq et al., 2006)
   5125..5196    +  terminator     rrnB T1 terminator: transcription terminator T1 from the E. coli rrnB gene
   5212..5239    +  terminator     T7Te terminator: phage T7 early transcription terminator
   5616..6204    -  rep_origin     ori: high-copy-number ColE1/pMB1/pBR322/pUC origin of replication
   6307..6411    +  promoter       AmpR promoter: bla
   6412..743     +  CDS            AmpR (across the origin): β-lactamase; bla; confers resistance to ampicillin, carbenicillin, and related antibiotics
