[The description below was written by a language model from this plasmid's Addgene catalogue record and pLannotate feature annotations shown in this document.]
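Description:
pY2 is an empty E. coli–yeast shuttle backbone built for constructing protease activity reporters in Saccharomyces cerevisiae. According to the associated publication title, these reporters are intended for biochemical studies in the yeast ER. In bacteria it replicates from a ColE1/pMB1-type origin and is selected with ampicillin through the bla gene and its promoter. The annotation describes the origin as high copy, while the catalogue lists the plasmid as low copy. In yeast, a CEN6/ARS element provides stable, centromeric low-copy maintenance, and the TRP1 gene with its native promoter allows selection in tryptophan auxotrophs.

The payload consists of two independently regulated, still-empty Golden Gate cassettes. One accepts a protease coding sequence through BsaI sites and is driven by a synthetic promoter of three lexA boxes upstream of a minimal CYC1 promoter, which would respond to a LexA-based transcriptional activator. That promoter was not picked up by the automated annotation. The other accepts a substrate sequence through BsmBI sites and sits under the galactose-inducible GAL1 promoter. Downstream of GAL1, the feature table shows a full Aga2 coding sequence, the a-agglutinin subunit used to anchor proteins on the yeast surface, so the substrate is probably displayed as an Aga2 fusion. A short Aga2 fragment on the opposite strand may supply a secretion leader for the protease, though the record does not say so. A superfolder GFP gene followed by the bacterial rrnB T1 and T7Te terminators lies after Aga2. Its position and bacterial terminators are consistent with a dropout marker for screening assemblies in E. coli, but its role is not stated.
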