Addgene plasmid #218115: pY2
Purpose: (Empty Backbone) Activity reporter backbone with an empty protease cassette (BsaI) under (lexA-box)3PminCYC1 promoter and an empty substrate cassette (BsmBI) under pGAL1 promoter.
Depositing lab: Carl Denard. Depositing organization: University of Florida. Publication: Modular and integrative activity reporters enhance biochemical studies in the yeast ER. Martinusen SG, Slaton EW, Nelson SE, Pulgar MA, Besu JT, Simas CF, Denard CA. Protein Eng Des Sel. 2024 Jan 29;37:gzae008. doi: 10.1093/protein/gzae008. PubMed 38696722.
Backbone
  Vector backbone: self-made
  Backbone manufacturer: Samantha Martinusen
  Vector type: Bacterial Expression, Yeast Expression
  Selectable markers: TRP1
Growth in bacteria
  Bacterial resistance: Ampicillin, 100 μg/mL
  Growth temperature: 37°C
  Growth strain: DH5alpha
  Copy number: Low Copy
Gene/Insert
  Cloning method: Golden Gate
Terms and licenses: Academic/Nonprofit Terms; Industry Terms: Not Available to Industry
Depositor comments: Please visit https://www.biorxiv.org/content/10.1101/2023.07.12.548713v1 for bioRxiv preprint.
How to cite: pY2 was a gift from Carl Denard (Addgene plasmid # 218115 ; http://n2t.net/addgene:218115 ; RRID:Addgene_218115)
